>Addgene plasmid #216922 | pST39-Mega'-deltaFT | addgene full sequence | sequence record 446028 | Addgene NGS Result
AACGCCAGCAACGCGGCCTTTTTACGGTTCCTGGCCTTTTGCTGGCCTTTTGCTCACATGTTCTTTCCTG
CGTTATCCCCTGATTCTGTGGATAACCGTATTACCGCCTTTGAGTGAGCTGATACCGCTCGCCGCAGCCG
AACGACCGAGCGCAGCGAGTCAGTGAGCGAGGAAGCGGAAGAGCGCCTGATGCGGTATTTTCTCCTTACG
CATCTGTGCGGTATTTCACACCGCAATGGTGCACTCTCAGTACAATCTGCTCTGATGCCGCATAGTTAAG
CCAGTATACACTCCGCTATCGCTACGTGACTGGGTCATGGCTGCGCCCCGACACCCGCCAACACCCGCTG
ACGCGCCCTGACGGGCTTGTCTGCTCCCGGCATCCGCTTACAGACAAGCTGTGACCGTCTCCGGGAGCTG
CATGTGTCAGAGGTTTTCACCGTCATCACCGAAACGCGCGAGGCAGCTGCGGTAAAGCTCATCAGCGTGG
TCGTGAAGCGATTCACAGATGTCTGCCTGTTCATCCGCGTCCAGCTCGTTGAGTTTCTCCAGAAGCGTTA
ATGTCTGGCTTCTGATAAAGCGGGCCATGTTAAGGGCGGTTTTTTCCTGTTTGGTCACTGATGCCTCCGT
GTAAGGGGGATTTCTGTTCATGGGGTAATGATACCGATGAAACGAGAGAGGATGCTCACGATACGGGTTA
CTGATGATGAACATGCCCGGTTACTGGAACGTTGTGAGGGTAAACAACTGGCGGTATGGATGCGGCGGGA
CCAGAGAAAAATCACTCAGGGTCAATGCCAGCGCTTCGTTAATACAGATGTAGGTGTTGGCACCATGCAT
CGATCCCGCGAAATTAATACGACTCACTATAGGGAGACCACAACGGTTTCCCTCTAGAGATAGCTTAGCG
ATGTGAAAGAAGCTGGAGAAAACTTTCAAGAAAAAGTTTCTTCTTCAGACGATAAAGAGAAGTCAAAAAA
TAAGCGGAAAATAAAAGGCGTAAATCAGATTAAAAAAGCAACGGATATTAAAAGCTCTACTAAGATTAAA
AGTTCTAATGATATTAAATCATCTACAGATTTAAAAACAATGGGATCATAAGCGAAAGGAGAAATGAGAT
ATGTCTATTCAAAAAAGTACTAATAGTTCAAGTTTAGCAGAAGTCATTGACCGTATTTTAGATAAAGGAA
TTGTTATTGATGCTTTTGCAAGAGTTTCTGTTGTAGGAATTGAAATTTTAACGATTGAAGCGCGAGTGGT
TATTGCCAGTGTTGATACATGGTTACGCTATGCAGAAGCAGTAGGGCTTCTTCGTGACGACGTAGAAGAA
AACGGTCTTCCTGAACGTTCAAATTCAAGTGAAGGGCAGCCGCGTTTTAGTATTTAATATGAAGTGGTAT
GGAACCTTCCTTTTTTGAGGGTGGTTCCAGCTTTTAGATCTAACTATTGGAGGCTACTAAAAATGGAAAT
TAAAAAAATTATGCAAGCCGTGAACGACTTTTTCGGTGAACACGTAGCTCCTCCTCATAAAATTACCTCG
GTGGAAGCTACTGAAGATGAAGGTTGGAGAGTTATTGTTGAAGTCATTGAAGAACGAGAATATATGAAAA
AATACGCCAAAGATGAAATGCTCGGAACGTACGAGTGCTTTGTAAATAAAGAAAAAGAAGTCATTTCATT
CAAACGACTCGACGTCAGATATAGAAGCGCCATTGGCATTGAAGCATAAACGATAAGATGGCAGGAGGAA
CGTAAAAATGACCGTCTTAACAGACAAAAGGAAAAAAGGCAGTGGAGCTTTTATACAAGATGACGAGACA
AAAGAGGTTCTTTCAAGAGCGCTGAGCTATTTAAAATCCGGCTATTCCATTCATTTTACAGGTCCTGCCG
GCGGAGGCAAAACCTCTTTAGCGCGAGCGCTTGCTAAAAAGAGAAAGCGTCCTGTAATGCTGATGCACGG
GAATCACGAGCTCAACAACAAAGATTTAATTGGCGATTTTACGGGATACACGAGCAAAAAAGTAATCGAC
CAGTACGTTCGTTCTGTCTATAAAAAAGATGAACAGGTGAGTGAAAACTGGCAGGATGGCCGATTGCTTG
AAGCTGTAAAAAATGGCTATACGCTGATTTACGACGAATTTACTCGTTCTAAGCCTGCGACGAATAATAT
CTTTCTATCGATATTAGAAGAAGGCGTGCTGCCGCTGTATGGAGTAAAAATGACCGATCCTTTTGTGCGC
GTGCATCCCGATTTCCGCGTCATCTTCACAAGCAATCCAGCTGAGTATGCCGGCGTATATGATACGCAAG
ATGCGCTTCTCGACAGGTTAATTACCATGTTTATTGATTATAAAGACATCGACAGAGAGACAGCGATTTT
AACGGAGAAAACGGACGTAGAAGAAGATGAAGCGCGCACAATTGTAACGCTCGTAGCAAACGTGCGAAAC
CGCTCTGGAGACGAAAACAGCAGCGGACTTAGCCTGCGGGCTTCGCTTATGATCGCTACCCTTGCCACGC
AGCAAGACATTCCTATCGATGGAAGTGACGAAGATTTTCAAACGTTATGTATCGATATTTTGCATCATCC
GCTTACCAAATGTTTGGATGAAGAAAATGCAAAAAGCAAAGCCGAAAAAATCATTTTAGAAGAATGTAAG
AATATAGACACTGAAGAAAAGTAAGTAGAAGAGAAATAACGTGCTTCACAAATTAGTAACCGCACCCATT
AACCTTGTAGTGAAAATCGGCGAAAAAGTACAGGAAGAAGCTGATAAACAGCTATATGACCTTCCGACGA
TTCAGCAAAAGCTCATTCAGCTTCAAATGATGTTTGAGCTTGGTGAAATTCCAGAAGAAGCGTTTCAAGA
AAAAGAAGATGAATTGTTAATGAGGTACGAAATTGCGAAACGCAGAGAAATTGAACAATGGGAAGAGCTA
ACACAAAAAAGAAATGAGGAATCCTAGATGGGAGAATTACTGTATTTATACGGTTTAATTCCAACAAAAG
AAGCAGCAGCCATAGAGCCGTTTCCATCTTATAAGGGGTTTGACGGAGAACATTCACTGTACCCAATTGC
GTTTGATCAGGTGACGGCTGTAGTTTCTAAGCTGGATGCTGACACCTATTCAGAAAAAGTGATTCAAGAA
AAAATGGAGCAGGATATGAGCTGGCTGCAGGAAAAAGCATTTCATCATCACGAAACGGTAGCCGCTTTGT
ACGAAGAATTTACGATCATTCCATTAAAATTTTGCACCATTTATAAAGGTGAAGAAAGTCTGCAGGCAGC
TATTGAGATTAACAAAGAAAAGATAGAGAATTCACTGACGCTGCTTCAAGGAAATGAAGAGTGGAATGTG
AAAATTTACTGTGATGATACAGAGCTTAAAAAAGGAATCAGCGAAACGAATGAAAGCGTGAAAGCGAAAA
AACAAGAAATTAGTCACTTATCACCAGGAAGACAGTTTTTTGAAAAGAAAAAAATAGATCAGCTGATTGA
AAAAGAATTAGAGCTTCACAAAAACAAAGTGTGTGAAGAGATACATGACAAGCTAAAAGAATTATCGCTT
TATGACTCTGTTAAAAAGAATTGGAGCAAAGACGTAACTGGCGCAGCTGAACAGATGGCGTGGAACAGCG
TGTTTCTTCTCCCGTCTCTGCAGATTACTAAGTTCGTAAACGAAATAGAAGAGCTTCAGCAAAGGCTTGA
AAATAAAGGCTGGAAGTTTGAAGTGACGGGACCATGGCCGCCCTATCATTTCTCGAGCTTTGCGTAAAGT
GAGGAATTAACATTATGTCTCTTAAACAATCCATGGAGAATAAAGATATTGCTCTTATTGATATTTTAGA
TGTCATTTTAGATAAAGGAGTCGCCATTAAAGGAGACTTAATCATTTCCATAGCTGGCGTCGATTTAGTG
TATTTGGATTTGCGGGTGCTTATTTCTTCGGTTGAAACGCTTGTGCAAGCAAAAGAAGGAAATCACAAAC
CAATCACTTCTGAACAATTTGATAAACAAAAGGAGGAATTAATGGATGCAACCGGTCAGCCAAGCAAATG
GACGAATCCACTTGGATCCTGATCAAGCTGAACAAGGCTTAGCGCAGCTTGTGATGACAGTTATTGAGCT
ATTGAGGCAAATCGTTGAACGTCATGCCATGAGGCGGGTGGAGGGTGGAACGTTGACGGACGAACAAATT
GAAAACTTAGGAATTGCACTAATGAACTTAGAAGAAAAAATGGACGAGTTGAAAGAGGTGTTCGGTCTGG
ATGCAGAAGATTTAAATATTGATCTTGGACCGCTAGGCAGCCTGCTTTAAGCGGTCAGTAGGAGGAACAG
TATGGCAGTCGAACATAATATGCAGTCAAGTACGATTGTAGATGTGCTCGAAAAGATTTTGGATAAAGGA
GTCGTTATAGCGGGGGACATCACCGTAGGAATTGCAGATGTCGAGCTATTAACGATAAAGATCCGCTTGA
TTGTGGCTTCGGTTGATAAGGCAAAAGAAATCGGCATGGACTGGTGGGAAAATGATCCGTATCTCAGTTC
AAAAGGAGCCAATAACAAAGCGCTCGAAGAAGAAAATAAAATGCTGCATGAGCGGTTAAAAACGCTTGAA
GAAAAAATAGAAACGAAACGTTAAAAACTGTACGCTACTTGAAAAACACGGACGAAGAAGATGATGAAGC
AACATCTCTTTCTAGTGAAGACGATACAACAGCCTAAGACGTAAAGGAGGAAAGAAAGACATGAGTACAG
GCCCTTCTTTTTCAACTAAAGACAATACGCTTGAATACTTTGTGAAAGCTTCTAATAAACACGGCTTTTC
ACTTGATATTTCATTAAATGTAAACGGCGCTGTGATTTCCGGTACCATGATTTCAGCAAAAGAATACTTT
GATTACTTAAGCGAAACGTTTGAAGAAGGCAGTGAAGTGGCTCAGGCGCTAAGCGAACAATTCTCTTTAG
CAAGCGAAGCGAGCGAATCAAACGGAGAAGCAGAAGCCCATTTTATTCATTTGAAAAATACAAAGATTTA
CTGTGGAGACAGTAAATCTACTCCTTCTAAAGGCAAAATCTTTTGGAGAGGGAAAATAGCAGAAGTAGAC
GGGTTTTTCTTAGGAAAGATTTCTGATGCAAAATCAACGAGTAAAAAGAGTTCATAAAAAACGGCGGGGT
GATTGCCCCGCCGTTTTTTAGTGATGTGATGAGATGTGCAGCTTCTTTTTTCGATACATGAGCGGAGTCA
TCTTCATTTCTTTTCGAAACTGATTAATAAAATAGCTTGTACTATTAAACCCTACTTGATAGGCGACTTC
CGTCACATTTGCTTCTGCTTGCTGCAGTCCGGATTCGCGAACGCGTCTCGAGAGATCCGGCTGCTAACAA
AGCCCGAAAGGAAGCTGAGTTGGCTGCTGCCACCGCTGAGCAATAACTAGCATAACCCCTTGGGGCCTCT
AAACGGGTCTTGAGGGGTTTTTTGCTGAAAGGAGGAACTATATCCGACTAGTAGCCCGCCTAATGAGCGG
GCTTTTTTTTAATTCCCCTATTTGTTTATTTTTCTAAATACATTCAAATATGTATCCGCTCATGAGACAA
TAACCCTGATAAATGCTTCAATAATATTGAAAAAGGAAGAGTATGAGTATTCAACATTTCCGTGTCGCCC
TTATTCCCTTTTTTGCGGCATTTTGCCTTCCTGTTTTTGCTCACCCAGAAACGCTCGTGAAAGTAAAAGA
CGCAGAGGACCAATTGGGGGCACGAGTGGGATACATAGAACTGGACTTGAATAGCGGTAAAATCCTTGAG
AGTTTTCGCCCTGAAGAGCGTTTTCCAATGATGAGCACTTTCAAAGTTCTGCTATGTGGAGCAGTATTAT
CCCGTGTAGATGCGGGGCAAGAGCAACTCGGACGACGAATACACTATTCGCAGAATGACTTGGTTGAATA
CTCCCCAGTGACAGAAAAGCACCTTACGGACGGAATGACGGTAAGAGAATTATGTAGTGCCGCCATAACG
ATGAGTGATAACACTGCGGCGAACTTACTTCTGACAACCATCGGTGGACCGAAGGAATTAACCGCTTTTT
TGCACAATATGGGAGACCATGTAACTCGCCTTGACCGTTGGGAACCAGAACTGAATGAAGCCATACCAAA
CGACGAGCGAGACACCACAATGCCTGCGGCAATGGCAACAACATTACGCAAACTATTAACTGGCGAACTA
CTTACTCTGGCTTCACGGCAACAATTAATAGACTGGCTTGAAGCGGATAAAGTTGCAGGACCACTACTGC
GTTCGGCACTTCCTGCTGGCTGGTTTATTGCTGATAAATCTGGGGCAGGAGAGCGTGGTTCACGGGGTAT
CATTGCCGCACTTGGACCAGATGGTAAGCCTTCCCGTATCGTAGTTATCTACACGACGGGTAGTCAGGCA
ACTATGGACGAACGAAATAGACAGATTGCTGAAATAGGGGCTTCACTGATTAAGCATTGGTAAACCGATA
CAATTAAAGGCTCCTTTTGGAGCCTTTTTTTTTGGACGGACCGGTAGAAAAGATCAAAGGATCTTCTTGA
GATCCTTTTTTTCTGCGCGTAATCTGCTGCTTGCAAACAAAAAAACCACCGCTACCAGCGGTGGTTTGTT
TGCCGGATCAAGAGCTACCAACTCTTTTTCCGAAGGTAACTGGCTTCAGCAGAGCGCAGATACCAAATAC
TGTCCTTCTAGTGTAGCCGTAGTTAGGCCACCACTTCAAGAACTCTGTAGCACCGCCTACATACCTCGCT
CTGCTAATCCTGTTACCAGTGGCTGCTGCCAGTGGCGATAAGTCGTGTCTTACCGGGTTGGACTCAAGAC
GATAGTTACCGGATAAGGCGCAGCGGTCGGGCTGAACGGGGGGTTCGTGCACACAGCCCAGCTTGGAGCG
AACGACCTACACCGAACTGAGATACCTACAGCGTGAGCTATGAGAAAGCGCCACGCTTCCCGAAGGGAGA
AAGGCGGACAGGTATCCGGTAAGCGGCAGGGTCGGAACAGGAGAGCGCACGAGGGAGCTTCCAGGGGGAA
ACGCCTGGTATCTTTATAGTCCTGTCGGGTTTCGCCACCTCTGACTTGAGCGTCGATTTTTGTGATGCTC
GTCAGGGGGGCGGAGCCTATGGAAA
Features (pLannotate 1.2.2; 16 found; start..end, strand, type, name):
     48..181     +  rep_origin     RSF ori (fragment): Plasmids containing the RSF 1030 origin of replication can be propagated in E. coli cells that contain additional plasmids with compatible origins.
    186..325     -  misc_feature   bom: basis of mobility region from pBR322
    427..618     -  CDS            rop: Rop protein, which maintains plasmids at low copy number; rop
    658..768     +  CDS            mbeC (fragment): MBEC_ECOLX - Experimental evidence at protein level: Swiss-Prot protein existence level 1. Required for efficient mobilization of ColE1 plasmid and is thus essential to promote the specific transfer of the plasmid during conjugation. Probably functions by inducing DNA bending, helping the MbeA relaxase to melt the DNA around the nic site and cleave the phosphodiester bond. Binds specifically double-stranded DNA (dsDNA) containing the ColE1 oriT but does not recognize the inverted repeat (IR). From Escherichia coli.
    855..873     +  promoter       T7 promoter: promoter for bacteriophage T7 RNA polymerase
   1121..1384    +  CDS            gvpB: GVPB_BACME - Protein inferred from homology: Swiss-Prot protein existence level 3. Gas vesicles are small, hollow, gas filled protein structures that are found in several microbial planktonic microorganisms. They allow the positioning of the organism at the favorable depth for growth. GvpA type proteins form the essential core of the structure. From Bacillus megaterium.
   3138..3154    +  5'UTR          OsADH 5'-UTR (fragment): translational enhancer from the 5'-UTR of the Oryza sativa alcohol dehydrogenase gene (Sugio et al., 2008)
   3795..4079    +  CDS            gvpS: GVPS_BACME - Protein inferred from homology: Swiss-Prot protein existence level 3. Gas vesicles are small, hollow, gas filled protein structures that are found in several microbial planktonic microorganisms. They allow the positioning of the organism at the favorable depth for growth (By similarity). From Bacillus megaterium.
   4342..4641    +  CDS            gvpJ: GVPJ_BACME - Protein inferred from homology: Swiss-Prot protein existence level 3. Gas vesicles are small, hollow, gas filled protein structures that are found in several microbial planktonic microorganisms. They allow the positioning of the organism at the favorable depth for growth. This protein could be important for the shape determination of the gas vesicle. From Bacillus megaterium.
   5228..5347    -  CDS            ydeC (fragment): YDEC_BACSU - Protein predicted: Swiss-Prot protein existence level 4. From Bacillus subtilis (strain 168).
   5380..5429    +  CDS            SET1 (fragment): solubility-enhancement tag derived from T7 phage gene 10B
   5437..5484    +  terminator     T7 terminator: transcription terminator for bacteriophage T7 RNA polymerase
   5551..5642    +  promoter       AmpR promoter: bla
   5643..6500    +  CDS            bla: BLAT_ECOLX - Experimental evidence at protein level: Swiss-Prot protein existence level 1. TEM-type are the most prevalent beta-lactamases in enterobacteria; they hydrolyze the beta-lactam bond in susceptible beta-lactam antibiotics, thus conferring resistance to penicillins and cephalosporins. TEM-3 and TEM-4 are capable of hydrolyzing cefotaxime and ceftazidime. TEM-5 is capable of hydrolyzing ceftazidime. TEM-6 is capable of hydrolyzing ceftazidime and aztreonam. TEM-8/CAZ-2, TEM- 16/CAZ-7 and TEM-24/CAZ-6 are markedly active against ceftazidime. IRT- 4 shows resistance to beta-lactamase in
   6507..6546    +  terminator     fd terminator: central terminator from bacteriophage fd (Otsuka and Kunisawa, 1982)
   6577..7165    +  rep_origin     ori: high-copy-number ColE1/pMB1/pBR322/pUC origin of replication
