[The description below was written by a language model from this plasmid's Addgene catalogue record and pLannotate feature annotations shown in this document.]
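Description:
pST39-Mega'-deltaFT is a bacterial expression plasmid built on the pST39 backbone, a T7-driven vector for polycistronic expression in E. coli. It carries a variant of the gas vesicle gene cluster from Priestia (formerly Bacillus) megaterium, called Mega', in which GvpF and GvpT have been knocked out. The plasmid replicates from a ColE1/pMB1-type origin. The backbone retains the rop gene and the pBR322 bom region, consistent with the low copy number listed in the record. Selection is by ampicillin through the bla beta-lactamase gene, which has its own promoter and is followed by an fd terminator.

The payload lies between a T7 promoter and a T7 terminator, so the cluster should be transcribed as one operon-like unit in hosts that supply T7 RNA polymerase. Automated annotation recognised only three reading frames in this roughly 4.5 kb region: gvpB, a GvpA-type protein that forms the core of the vesicle shell, plus gvpS and gvpJ. The long unannotated stretches probably hold the other accessory gvp genes, but the feature table does not name them, nor does the record say how the GvpF and GvpT knockouts were made. Several short fragment hits (RSF ori, mbeC, a rice ADH 5'-UTR, ydeC, SET1) look like partial similarity matches or backbone remnants rather than designed functional parts.

The construct comes from a study of gas vesicle assembly based on systematic protein-protein interaction analysis. It probably serves as a double-deletion version of the Mega' cluster for testing how the loss of GvpF and GvpT affects gas vesicle formation in E. coli.
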