Addgene plasmid #216922: pST39-Mega'-deltaFT
Purpose: Mega' with knockout of GvpF and GvpT
Depositing lab: George Lu. Depositing organization: Rice University. Publication: Elucidating the assembly of gas vesicles by systematic protein-protein interaction analysis. Iburg M, Anderson AP, Wong VT, Anton ED, He A, Lu GJ. EMBO J. 2024 Oct;43(19):4156-4172. doi: 10.1038/s44318-024-00178-2. Epub 2024 Sep 3. PubMed 39227754.
Backbone
  Vector backbone: pST39
  Vector type: Bacterial Expression
Growth in bacteria
  Bacterial resistance: Ampicillin, 100 μg/mL
  Growth temperature: 30°C
  Growth strain: DH5alpha
  Copy number: Low Copy
Gene/Insert
  Gene/Insert name: Mega' with knockout of GvpF and GvpT
  Species: Synthetic; Priestia megaterium
  Cloning method: Gibson Cloning
Terms and licenses: Academic/Nonprofit Terms; Industry Terms: Not Available to Industry
Depositor comments: Please visit https://www.biorxiv.org/content/10.1101/2023.07.23.550228v1 for bioRxiv preprint.
How to cite: pST39-Mega'-deltaFT was a gift from George Lu (Addgene plasmid # 216922 ; http://n2t.net/addgene:216922 ; RRID:Addgene_216922)
